Addgene plasmid #177249: hu6-sgCebpd_v1 (opti)
Purpose: Same as pLL3.3;U6(BstXI)-XhoI-chimeric RNA;PGK-Cre but XhoI stuffer removed, expresses Cebpd gRNA
Depositing lab: Monte Winslow. Depositing organization: Stanford University. Publication: LKB1 drives stasis and C/EBP-mediated reprogramming to an alveolar type II fate in lung cancer. Murray CW, Brady JJ, Han M, Cai H, Tsai MK, Pierce SE, Cheng R, Demeter J, Feldser DM, Jackson PK, Shackelford DB, Winslow MM. Nat Commun. 2022 Feb 28;13(1):1090. doi: 10.1038/s41467-022-28619-8. PubMed 35228570.
Backbone
  Vector backbone: pLL3.3
  Vector type: Lentiviral
Growth in bacteria
  Bacterial resistance: Ampicillin, 100 μg/mL
  Growth temperature: 37°C
  Growth strain: NEB Stable
  Copy number: High Copy
Gene/Insert
  Gene/Insert name: sgCebpd_1st
  gRNA/shRNA sequence: GCTCAAGCGCGAACCCGACTG
  Species: M. musculus (mouse)
  Promoter: hU6
  Cloning method: Ligation Independent Cloning
Terms and licenses: Academic/Nonprofit Terms; Industry Terms: Not Available to Industry
How to cite: hu6-sgCebpd_v1 (opti) was a gift from Monte Winslow (Addgene plasmid # 177249 ; http://n2t.net/addgene:177249 ; RRID:Addgene_177249)
