[The description below was written by a language model from this plasmid's Addgene catalogue record and pLannotate feature annotations shown in this document.]
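Description:
hu6-sgCebpd_v1 (opti) is a lentiviral transfer plasmid built on the pLL3.3 backbone that co-delivers a single guide RNA against mouse Cebpd and Cre recombinase. It is a derivative of the parental U6-sgRNA/PGK-Cre vector in which the XhoI stuffer has been removed and replaced by the Cebpd-targeting spacer. In bacteria it is maintained through a high-copy ColE1/pUC-type origin and selected with ampicillin via the β-lactamase gene. The annotated sequence record is 7,770 nt.

The viral portion follows a typical later-generation HIV-1 layout: a CMV enhancer/promoter fused to a truncated 5' LTR drives genomic RNA production in packaging cells, followed by the Ψ packaging signal with a partial gag region, the Rev response element for nuclear export, and the cPPT/CTS, which aids nuclear import of the reverse-transcribed genome. Two expression units sit downstream. A human U6 RNA polymerase III promoter transcribes the Cebpd guide joined to a chimeric S. pyogenes Cas9 scaffold (annotated as a tracrRNA fragment; the "opti" in the name suggests an optimised scaffold, though the record does not define it). The mouse PGK promoter then drives Cre, followed by a WPRE to enhance transcript expression and a truncated 3' LTR region.

No Cas9 is encoded and no mammalian selection marker is annotated, so the vector relies on target cells that supply Cas9, presumably together with Cre-responsive alleles. Consistent with the associated study on LKB1 and C/EBP factors in lung cancer, it appears suited to combining Cre-mediated recombination with CRISPR disruption of Cebpd in the same transduced mouse cells.
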