Features (pLannotate 1.2.2; 21 found; start..end, strand, type, name):
    166..1196    +  CDS            Cre (fragment): site-specific recombinase Cre is a site-specific recombinase from bacteriophage P1. Recombination occurs at loxP sequences.
   1229..1252    +  misc_feature   MCS (fragment): pBluescript multiple cloning site
   1252..1840    +  misc_feature   WPRE: woodchuck hepatitis virus posttranscriptional regulatory element
   1841..1860    +  misc_feature   MCS (fragment): pBluescript multiple cloning site
   1862..2362    +  CDS            nef (fragment): NEF_HV1LA - Experimental evidence at protein level: Swiss-Prot protein existence level 1. Extracellular Nef protein targets CD4(+) T-lymphocytes for apoptosis by interacting with CXCR4 surface receptors. From Human immunodeficiency virus type 1 group M subtype B (isolate Lai) (HIV-1).
   2369..2549    +  LTR            5' LTR (truncated): truncated 5' long terminal repeat (LTR) from HIV-1
   2611..3199    -  rep_origin     ori: high-copy-number ColE1/pMB1/pBR322/pUC origin of replication
   3370..4230    -  CDS            AmpR: β-lactamase; bla; confers resistance to ampicillin, carbenicillin, and related antibiotics
   4231..4335    -  promoter       AmpR promoter: bla
   4394..4446    -  misc_feature   bom (fragment): basis of mobility region from pBR322
   4601..4980    +  enhancer       CMV enhancer: human cytomegalovirus immediate early enhancer
   4981..5180    +  promoter       CMV promoter: human cytomegalovirus (CMV) immediate early promoter
   5198..5378    +  LTR            5' LTR (truncated): truncated 5' long terminal repeat (LTR) from HIV-1
   5425..5550    +  misc_feature   HIV-1 Ψ: packaging signal of human immunodeficiency virus type 1
   5534..5872    +  CDS            HIV-1 gag (fragment): gag protein from human immunodeficiency virus 1; gag
   6047..6280    +  misc_feature   RRE: The Rev response element (RRE) of HIV-1 allows for Rev-dependent mRNA export from the nucleus to the cytoplasm.
   6657..6757    +  CDS            Rev (fragment): human immunodeficiency virus 1 (HIV-1) Rev protein; rev; enhances nuclear export of unspliced and incompletely spliced viral mRNAs
   6807..6924    +  misc_feature   cPPT/CTS: central polypurine tract and central termination sequence of HIV-1
   7006..7246    +  promoter       U6 promoter: RNA polymerase III promoter for human U6 snRNA
   7294..7361    +  misc_RNA       tracrRNA (fragment): trans-activating CRISPR RNA for the Streptococcus pyogenes CRISPR/Cas9 system
   7414..136     +  promoter       PGK promoter (across the origin): mouse phosphoglycerate kinase 1 promoter
>Addgene plasmid #177249 | hu6-sgCebpd_v1 (opti) | addgene full sequence | sequence record 363976 | Addgene NGS Result
GGGGTGGGTCCGGGGGCGGGCTCAGGGGCGGGCTCAGGGGCGGGGCGGGCGCCCGAAGGTCCTCCGGAGG
CCCGGCATTCTGCACGCTTCAAAAGCGCACGTCTGCCGCGCTGTTCTCCTCTTCCTCATCTCCGGGACCC
GGGATGCCCAAGAAGAAGAGGAAGGTGTCCAATTTACTGACCGTACACCAAAATTTGCCTGCATTACCGG
TCGATGCAACGAGTGATGAGGTTCGCAAGAACCTGATGGACATGTTCAGGGATCGCCAGGCGTTTTCTGA
GCATACCTGGAAAATGCTTCTGTCCGTTTGCCGGTCGTGGGCGGCATGGTGCAAGTTGAATAACCGGAAA
TGGTTTCCCGCAGAACCTGAAGATGTTCGCGATTATCTTCTATATCTTCAGGCGCGCGGTCTGGCAGTAA
AAACTATCCAGCAACATTTGGGCCAGCTAAACATGCTTCATCGTCGGTCCGGGCTGCCACGACCAAGTGA
CAGCAATGCTGTTTCACTGGTTATGCGGCGGATCCGAAAAGAAAACGTTGATGCCGGTGAACGTGCAAAA
CAGGCTCTAGCGTTCGAACGCACTGATTTCGACCAGGTTCGTTCACTCATGGAAAATAGCGATCGCTGCC
AGGATATACGTAATCTGGCATTTCTGGGGATTGCTTATAACACCCTGTTACGTATAGCCGAAATTGCCAG
GATCAGGGTTAAAGATATCTCACGTACTGACGGTGGGAGAATGTTAATCCATATTGGCAGAACGAAAACG
CTGGTTAGCACCGCAGGTGTAGAGAAGGCACTTAGCCTGGGGGTAACTAAACTGGTCGAGCGATGGATTT
CCGTCTCTGGTGTAGCTGATGATCCGAATAACTACCTGTTTTGCCGGGTCAGAAAAAATGGTGTTGCCGC
GCCATCTGCCACCAGCCAGCTATCAACTCGCGCCCTGGAAGGGATTTTTGAAGCAACTCATCGATTGATT
TACGGCGCTAAGGATGACTCTGGTCAGAGATACCTGGCCTGGTCTGGACACAGTGCCCGTGTCGGAGCCG
CGCGAGATATGGCCCGCGCTGGAGTTTCAATACCGGAGATCATGCAAGCTGGTGGCTGGACCAATGTAAA
TATTGTCATGAACTATATCCGTAACCTGGATAGTGAAACAGGGGCAATGGTGCGCCTGCTGGAAGATGGC
GATTAGCCATGTTTAAGGGTTCCGGTTCCACTAGGTACAATTCGATATCAAGCTTATCGATAATCAACCT
CTGGATTACAAAATTTGTGAAAGATTGACTGGTATTCTTAACTATGTTGCTCCTTTTACGCTATGTGGAT
ACGCTGCTTTAATGCCTTTGTATCATGCTATTGCTTCCCGTATGGCTTTCATTTTCTCCTCCTTGTATAA
ATCCTGGTTGCTGTCTCTTTATGAGGAGTTGTGGCCCGTTGTCAGGCAACGTGGCGTGGTGTGCACTGTG
TTTGCTGACGCAACCCCCACTGGTTGGGGCATTGCCACCACCTGTCAGCTCCTTTCCGGGACTTTCGCTT
TCCCCCTCCCTATTGCCACGGCGGAACTCATCGCCGCCTGCCTTGCCCGCTGCTGGACAGGGGCTCGGCT
GTTGGGCACTGACAATTCCGTGGTGTTGTCGGGGAAATCATCGTCCTTTCCTTGGCTGCTCGCCTGTGTT
GCCACCTGGATTCTGCGCGGGACGTCCTTCTGCTACGTCCCTTCGGCCCTCAATCCAGCGGACCTTCCTT
CCCGCGGCCTGCTGCCGGCTCTGCGGCCTCTTCCGCGTCTTCGCCTTCGCCCTCAGACGAGTCGGATCTC
CCTTTGGGCCGCCTCCCCGCATCGATACCGTCGACCTCGATCGAGACCTAGAAAAACATGGAGCAATCAC
AAGTAGCAATACAGCAGCTACCAATGCTGATTGTGCCTGGCTAGAAGCACAAGAGGAGGAGGAGGTGGGT
TTTCCAGTCACACCTCAGGTACCTTTAAGACCAATGACTTACAAGGCAGCTGTAGATCTTAGCCACTTTT
TAAAAGAAAAGGGGGGACTGGAAGGGCTAATTCACTCCCAACGAAGACAAGATATCCTTGATCTGTGGAT
CTACCACACACAAGGCTACTTCCCTGATTGGCAGAACTACACACCAGGGCCAGGGATCAGATATCCACTG
ACCTTTGGATGGTGCTACAAGCTAGTACCAGTTGAGCAAGAGAAGGTAGAAGAAGCCAATGAAGGAGAGA
ACACCCGCTTGTTACACCCTGTGAGCCTGCATGGGATGGATGACCCGGAGAGAGAAGTATTAGAGTGGAG
GTTTGACAGCCGCCTAGCATTTCATCACATGGCCCGAGAGCTGCATCCGGACTGTACTGGGTCTCTCTGG
TTAGACCAGATCTGAGCCTGGGAGCTCTCTGGCTAACTAGGGAACCCACTGCTTAAGCCTCAATAAAGCT
TGCCTTGAGTGCTTCAAGTAGTGTGTGCCCGTCTGTTGTGTGACTCTGGTAACTAGAGATCCCTCAGACC
CTTTTAGTCAGTGTGGAAAATCTCTAGCAGCATGTGAGCAAAAGGCCAGCAAAAGGCCAGGAACCGTAAA
AAGGCCGCGTTGCTGGCGTTTTTCCATAGGCTCCGCCCCCCTGACGAGCATCACAAAAATCGACGCTCAA
GTCAGAGGTGGCGAAACCCGACAGGACTATAAAGATACCAGGCGTTTCCCCCTGGAAGCTCCCTCGTGCG
CTCTCCTGTTCCGACCCTGCCGCTTACCGGATACCTGTCCGCCTTTCTCCCTTCGGGAAGCGTGGCGCTT
TCTCATAGCTCACGCTGTAGGTATCTCAGTTCGGTGTAGGTCGTTCGCTCCAAGCTGGGCTGTGTGCACG
AACCCCCCGTTCAGCCCGACCGCTGCGCCTTATCCGGTAACTATCGTCTTGAGTCCAACCCGGTAAGACA
CGACTTATCGCCACTGGCAGCAGCCACTGGTAACAGGATTAGCAGAGCGAGGTATGTAGGCGGTGCTACA
GAGTTCTTGAAGTGGTGGCCTAACTACGGCTACACTAGAAGAACAGTATTTGGTATCTGCGCTCTGCTGA
AGCCAGTTACCTTCGGAAAAAGAGTTGGTAGCTCTTGATCCGGCAAACAAACCACCGCTGGTAGCGGTGG
TTTTTTTGTTTGCAAGCAGCAGATTACGCGCAGAAAAAAAGGATCTCAAGAAGATCCTTTGATCTTTTCT
ACGGGGTCTGACGCTCAGTGGAACGAAAACTCACGTTAAGGGATTTTGGTCATGAGATTATCAAAAAGGA
TCTTCACCTAGATCCTTTTAAATTAAAAATGAAGTTTTAAATCAATCTAAAGTATATATGAGTAAACTTG
GTCTGACAGTTACCAATGCTTAATCAGTGAGGCACCTATCTCAGCGATCTGTCTATTTCGTTCATCCATA
GTTGCCTGACTCCCCGTCGTGTAGATAACTACGATACGGGAGGGCTTACCATCTGGCCCCAGTGCTGCAA
TGATACCGCGAGACCCACGCTCACCGGCTCCAGATTTATCAGCAATAAACCAGCCAGCCGGAAGGGCCGA
GCGCAGAAGTGGTCCTGCAACTTTATCCGCCTCCATCCAGTCTATTAATTGTTGCCGGGAAGCTAGAGTA
AGTAGTTCGCCAGTTAATAGTTTGCGCAACGTTGTTGCCATTGCTACAGGCATCGTGGTGTCACGCTCGT
CGTTTGGTATGGCTTCATTCAGCTCCGGTTCCCAACGATCAAGGCGAGTTACATGATCCCCCATGTTGTG
CAAAAAAGCGGTTAGCTCCTTCGGTCCTCCGATCGTTGTCAGAAGTAAGTTGGCCGCAGTGTTATCACTC
ATGGTTATGGCAGCACTGCATAATTCTCTTACTGTCATGCCATCCGTAAGATGCTTTTCTGTGACTGGTG
AGTACTCAACCAAGTCATTCTGAGAATAGTGTATGCGGCGACCGAGTTGCTCTTGCCCGGCGTCAATACG
GGATAATACCGCGCCACATAGCAGAACTTTAAAAGTGCTCATCATTGGAAAACGTTCTTCGGGGCGAAAA
CTCTCAAGGATCTTACCGCTGTTGAGATCCAGTTCGATGTAACCCACTCGTGCACCCAACTGATCTTCAG
CATCTTTTACTTTCACCAGCGTTTCTGGGTGAGCAAAAACAGGAAGGCAAAATGCCGCAAAAAAGGGAAT
AAGGGCGACACGGAAATGTTGAATACTCATACTCTTCCTTTTTCAATATTATTGAAGCATTTATCAGGGT
TATTGTCTCATGAGCGGATACATATTTGAATGTATTTAGAAAAATAAACAAATAGGGGTTCCGCGCACAT
TTCCCCGAAAAGTGCCACCTGACGTCGACGGATCGGGAGATCTCCCGATCCCCTATGGTGCACTCTCAGT
ACAATCTGCTCTGATGCCGCATAGTTAAGCCAGTATCTGCTCCCTGCTTGTGTGTTGGAGGTCGCTGAGT
AGTGCGCGAGCAAAATTTAAGCTACAACAAGGCAAGGCTTGACCGACAATTGCATGAAGAATCTGCTTAG
GGTTAGGCGTTTTGCGCTGCTTCGCGATGTACGGGCCAGATATACGCGTTGACATTGATTATTGACTAGT
TATTAATAGTAATCAATTACGGGGTCATTAGTTCATAGCCCATATATGGAGTTCCGCGTTACATAACTTA
CGGTAAATGGCCCGCCTGGCTGACCGCCCAACGACCCCCGCCCATTGACGTCAATAATGACGTATGTTCC
CATAGTAACGCCAATAGGGACTTTCCATTGACGTCAATGGGTGGAGTATTTACGGTAAACTGCCCACTTG
GCAGTACATCAAGTGTATCATATGCCAAGTACGCCCCCTATTGACGTCAATGACGGTAAATGGCCCGCCT
GGCATTATGCCCAGTACATGACCTTATGGGACTTTCCTACTTGGCAGTACATCTACGTATTAGTCATCGC
TATTACCATGGTGATGCGGTTTTGGCAGTACATCAATGGGCGTGGATAGCGGTTTGACTCACGGGGATTT
CCAAGTCTCCACCCCATTGACGTCAATGGGAGTTTGTTTTGGCACCAAAATCAACGGGACTTTCCAAAAT
GTCGTAACAACTCCGCCCCATTGACGCAAATGGGCGGTAGGCGTGTACGGTGGGAGGTCTATATAAGCAG
CGCGTTTTGCCTGTACTGGGTCTCTCTGGTTAGACCAGATCTGAGCCTGGGAGCTCTCTGGCTAACTAGG
GAACCCACTGCTTAAGCCTCAATAAAGCTTGCCTTGAGTGCTTCAAGTAGTGTGTGCCCGTCTGTTGTGT
GACTCTGGTAACTAGAGATCCCTCAGACCCTTTTAGTCAGTGTGGAAAATCTCTAGCAGTGGCGCCCGAA
CAGGGACTTGAAAGCGAAAGGGAAACCAGAGGAGCTCTCTCGACGCAGGACTCGGCTTGCTGAAGCGCGC
ACGGCAAGAGGCGAGGGGCGGCGACTGGTGAGTACGCCAAAAATTTTGACTAGCGGAGGCTAGAAGGAGA
GAGATGGGTGCGAGAGCGTCAGTATTAAGCGGGGGAGAATTAGATCGCGATGGGAAAAAATTCGGTTAAG
GCCAGGGGGAAAGAAAAAATATAAATTAAAACATATAGTATGGGCAAGCAGGGAGCTAGAACGATTCGCA
GTTAATCCTGGCCTGTTAGAAACATCAGAAGGCTGTAGACAAATACTGGGACAGCTACAACCATCCCTTC
AGACAGGATCAGAAGAACTTAGATCATTATATAATACAGTAGCAACCCTCTATTGTGTGCATCAAAGGAT
AGAGATAAAAGACACCAAGGAAGCTTTAGACAAGATAGAGGAAGAGCAAAACAAAAGTAAGACCACCGCA
CAGCAAGCGGCCGGCCGCTGATCTTCAGACCTGGAGGAGGAGATATGAGGGACAATTGGAGAAGTGAATT
ATATAAATATAAAGTAGTAAAAATTGAACCATTAGGAGTAGCACCCACCAAGGCAAAGAGAAGAGTGGTG
CAGAGAGAAAAAAGAGCAGTGGGAATAGGAGCTTTGTTCCTTGGGTTCTTGGGAGCAGCAGGAAGCACTA
TGGGCGCAGCGTCAATGACGCTGACGGTACAGGCCAGACAATTATTGTCTGGTATAGTGCAGCAGCAGAA
CAATTTGCTGAGGGCTATTGAGGCGCAACAGCATCTGTTGCAACTCACAGTCTGGGGCATCAAGCAGCTC
CAGGCAAGAATCCTGGCTGTGGAAAGATACCTAAAGGATCAACAGCTCCTGGGGATTTGGGGTTGCTCTG
GAAAACTCATTTGCACCACTGCTGTGCCTTGGAATGCTAGTTGGAGTAATAAATCTCTGGAACAGATTTG
GAATCACACGACCTGGATGGAGTGGGACAGAGAAATTAACAATTACACAAGCTTAATACACTCCTTAATT
GAAGAATCGCAAAACCAGCAAGAAAAGAATGAACAAGAATTATTGGAATTAGATAAATGGGCAAGTTTGT
GGAATTGGTTTAACATAACAAATTGGCTGTGGTATATAAAATTATTCATAATGATAGTAGGAGGCTTGGT
AGGTTTAAGAATAGTTTTTGCTGTACTTTCTATAGTGAATAGAGTTAGGCAGGGATATTCACCATTATCG
TTTCAGACCCACCTCCCAACCCCGAGGGGACCCGACAGGCCCGAAGGAATAGAAGAAGAAGGTGGAGAGA
GAGACAGAGACAGATCCATTCGATTAGTGAACGGATCGGCACTGCGTGCGCCAATTCTGCAGACAAATGG
CAGTATTCATCCACAATTTTAAAAGAAAAGGGGGGATTGGGGGGTACAGTGCAGGGGAAAGAATAGTAGA
CATAATAGCAACAGACATACAAACTAAAGAATTACAAAAACAAATTACAAAAATTCAAAATTTTCGGGTT
TATTACAGGGACAGCAGAGATCCAGTTTGGTTAGTACCGGGCCCGCTCTAGCCCTGCAGGAACTGTTTAA
ACTGTGAGGGCCTATTTCCCATGATTCCTTCATATTTGCATATACGATACAAGGCTGTTAGAGAGATAAT
TGGAATTAATTTGACTGTAAACACAAAGATATTAGTACAAAATACGTGACGTAGAAAGTAATAATTTCTT
GGGTAGTTTGCAGTTTTAAAATTATGTTTTAAAATGGACTATCATATGCTTACCGTAACTTGAAAGTATT
TCGATTTCTTGGCTTTATATATCTTGTGGAAAGGACGAAACACCGCTCAAGCGCGAACCCGACTGGTTTA
AGAGCTATGCTGGAAACAGCATAGCAAGTTTAAATAAGGCTAGTCCGTTATCAACTTGAAAAAGTGGCAC
CGAGTCGGTGCTTTTTTGTTTGGCGCGCCTATGGCTTAATTAACATGGCGGCCGCATTCTACCGGGTAGG
GGAGGCGCTTTTCCCAAGGCAGTCTGGAGCATGCGCTTTAGCAGCCCCGCTGGGCACTTGGCGCTACACA
AGTGGCCTCTGGCCTCGCACACATTCCACATCCACCGGTAGGCGCCAACCGGCTCCGTTCTTTGGTGGCC
CCTTCGCGCCACCTTCTACTCCTCCCCTAGTCAGGAAGTTCCCCCCCGCCCCGCAGCTCGCGTCGTGCAG
GACGTGACAAATGGAAGTAGCACGTCTCACTAGTCTCGTGCAGATGGACAGCACCGCTGAGCAATGGAAG
CGGGTAGGCCTTTGGGGCAGCGGCCAATAGCAGCTTTGCTCCTTCGCTTTCTGGGCTCAGAGGCTGGGAA
